>Addgene plasmid #201100 | pcDNA3.1-DDR1-V5/HIS | addgene full sequence | sequence record 394495 | Addgene NGS Result
CGGGAGATCTCCCGATCCCCTATGGTGCACTCTCAGTACAATCTGCTCTGATGCCGCATAGTTAAGCCAG
TATCTGCTCCCTGCTTGTGTGTTGGAGGTCGCTGAGTAGTGCGCGAGCAAAATTTAAGCTACAACAAGGC
AAGGCTTGACCGACAATTGCATGAAGAATCTGCTTAGGGTTAGGCGTTTTGCGCTGCTTCGCGATGTACG
GGCCAGATATACGCGTTGACATTGATTATTGACTAGTTATTAATAGTAATCAATTACGGGGTCATTAGTT
CATAGCCCATATATGGAGTTCCGCGTTACATAACTTACGGTAAATGGCCCGCCTGGCTGACCGCCCAACG
ACCCCCGCCCATTGACGTCAATAATGACGTATGTTCCCATAGTAACGCCAATAGGGACTTTCCATTGACG
TCAATGGGTGGAGTATTTACGGTAAACTGCCCACTTGGCAGTACATCAAGTGTATCATATGCCAAGTACG
CCCCCTATTGACGTCAATGACGGTAAATGGCCCGCCTGGCATTATGCCCAGTACATGACCTTATGGGACT
TTCCTACTTGGCAGTACATCTACGTATTAGTCATCGCTATTACCATGGTGATGCGGTTTTGGCAGTACAT
CAATGGGCGTGGATAGCGGTTTGACTCACGGGGATTTCCAAGTCTCCACCCCATTGACGTCAATGGGAGT
TTGTTTTGGCACCAAAATCAACGGGACTTTCCAAAATGTCGTAACAACTCCGCCCCATTGACGCAAATGG
GCGGTAGGCGTGTACGGTGGGAGGTCTATATAAGCAGAGCTCTCTGGCTAACTAGAGAACCCACTGCTTA
CTGGCTTATCGAAATTAATACGACTCACTATAGGGAGACCCAAGCTGGCTAGTTAAGCTTGGTACCGAGC
TCGGATCCAGTACCCTTCACCATGGGACCAGAGGCCCTGTCATCTTTACTGCTGCTGCTCTTGGTGGCAA
GTGGAGATGCTGACATGAAGGGACATTTTGATCCTGCCAAGTGCCGCTATGCCCTGGGCATGCAGGACCG
GACCATCCCAGACAGTGACATCTCTGCTTCCAGCTCCTGGTCAGATTCCACTGCCGCCCGCCACAGCAGG
TTGGAGAGCAGTGACGGGGATGGGGCCTGGTGCCCCGCAGGGTCGGTGTTTCCCAAGGAGGAGGAGTACT
TGCAGGTGGATCTACAACGACTGCACCTGGTGGCTCTGGTGGGCACCCAGGGACGGCATGCCGGGGGCCT
GGGCAAGGAGTTCTCCCGGAGCTACCGGCTGCGTTACTCCCGGGATGGTCGCCGCTGGATGGGCTGGAAG
GACCGCTGGGGTCAGGAGGTGATCTCAGGCAATGAGGACCCTGAGGGAGTGGTGCTGAAGGACCTTGGGC
CCCCCATGGTTGCCCGACTGGTTCGCTTCTACCCCCGGGCTGACCGGGTCATGAGCGTCTGTCTGCGGGT
AGAGCTCTATGGCTGCCTCTGGAGGGATGGACTCCTGTCTTACACTGCCCCTGTGGGGCAGACAATGTAT
TTATCTGAGGCCGTGTACCTCAACGACTCCACCTATGACGGACATACCGTGGGCGGACTGCAGTATGGGG
GTCTGGGCCAGCTGGCAGATGGTGTGGTGGGGCTGGATGACTTTAGGAAGAGTCAGGAGCTGCGGGTCTG
GCCAGGCTATGACTATGTGGGATGGAGCAACCACAGCTTCTCCAGTGGCTATGTGGAGATGGAGTTTGAG
TTTGACCGGCTGAGGGCCTTCCAGGCTATGCAGGTCCACTGTAACAACATGCACACGCTGGGAGCCCGTC
TGCCTGGCGGGGTGGAATGTCGCTTCCGGCGTGGCCCTGCCATGGCCTGGGAGGGGGAGCCCATGCGCCA
CAACCTAGGGGGCAACCTGGGGGACCCCAGAGCCCGGGCTGTCTCAGTGCCCCTTGGCGGCCGTGTGGCT
CGCTTTCTGCAGTGCCGCTTCCTCTTTGCGGGGCCCTGGTTACTCTTCAGCGAAATCTCCTTCATCTCTG
ATGTGGTGAACAATTCCTCTCCGGCACTGGGAGGCACCTTCCCGCCAGCCCCCTGGTGGCCGCCTGGCCC
ACCTCCCACCAACTTCAGCAGCTTGGAGCTGGAGCCCAGAGGCCAGCAGCCCGTGGCCAAGGCCGAGGGG
AGCCCGACCGCCATCCTCATTGGCTGCCTGGTGGCCATCATCCTGCTCCTGCTGCTCATCATTGCCCTCA
TGCTCTGGCGGCTGCACTGGCGCAGGCTCCTCAGCAAGGCTGAACGGAGGGTGTTGGAAGAGGAGCTGAC
GGTTCACCTCTCTGTCCCTGGGGACACTATCCTCATCAACAACCGCCCAGGTCCTAGAGAGCCACCCCCG
TACCAGGAGCCCCGGCCTCGTGGGAATCCGCCCCACTCCGCTCCCTGTGTCCCCAATGGCTCTGCCTACA
GTGGGGACTATATGGAGCCTGAGAAGCCAGGCGCCCCGCTTCTGCCCCCACCTCCCCAGAACAGCGTCCC
CCATTATGCCGAGGCTGACATTGTTACCCTGCAGGGCGTCACCGGGGGCAACACCTATGCTGTGCCTGCA
CTGCCCCCAGGGGCAGTCGGGGATGGGCCCCCCAGAGTGGATTTCCCTCGATCTCGACTCCGCTTCAAGG
AGAAGCTTGGCGAGGGCCAGTTTGGGGAGGTGCACCTGTGTGAGGTCGACAGCCCTCAAGATCTGGTTAG
TCTTGATTTCCCCCTTAATGTGCGTAAGGGACACCCTTTGCTGGTAGCTGTCAAGATCTTACGGCCAGAT
GCCACCAAGAATGCCAGGAATGATTTCCTGAAAGAGGTGAAGATCATGTCGAGGCTCAAGGACCCAAACA
TCATTCGGCTGCTGGGCGTGTGTGTGCAGGACGACCCCCTCTGCATGATTACTGACTACATGGAGAACGG
CGACCTCAACCAGTTCCTCAGTGCCCACCAGCTGGAGGACAAGGCAGCCGAGGGGGCCCCTGGGGACGGG
CAGGCTGCGCAGGGGCCCACCATCAGCTACCCAATGCTGCTGCATGTGGCAGCCCAGATCGCCTCCGGCA
TGCGCTATCTGGCCACACTCAACTTTGTACATCGGGACCTGGCCACGCGGAACTGCCTAGTTGGGGAAAA
TTTCACCATCAAAATCGCAGACTTTGGCATGAGCCGGAACCTCTATGCTGGGGACTATTACCGTGTGCAG
GGCCGGGCAGTGCTGCCCATCCGCTGGATGGCCTGGGAGTGCATCCTCATGGGGAAGTTCACGACTGCGA
GTGACGTGTGGGCCTTTGGTGTGACCCTGTGGGAGGTGCTGATGCTCTGTAGGGCCCAGCCCTTTGGGCA
GCTCACCGACGAGCAGGTCATCGAGAACGCGGGGGAGTTCTTCCGGGACCAGGGCCGGCAGGTGTACCTG
TCCCGGCCGCCTGCCTGCCCGCAGGGCCTATATGAGCTGATGCTTCGGTGCTGGAGCCGGGAGTCTGAGC
AGCGACCACCCTTTTCCCAGCTGCATCGGTTCCTGGCAGAGGATGCACTCAACACGGTGAAAAAGGGTCA
AGACAATTCTGCAGATATCCAGCACAGTGGCGGCCGCTCGAGTCTAGAGGGCCCGCGGTTCGAAGGTAAG
CCTATCCCTAACCCTCTCCTCGGTCTCGATTCTACGCGTACCGGTCATCATCACCATCACCATTGAGTTT
AAACCCGCTGATCAGCCTCGACTGTGCCTTCTAGTTGCCAGCCATCTGTTGTTTGCCCCTCCCCCGTGCC
TTCCTTGACCCTGGAAGGTGCCACTCCCACTGTCCTTTCCTAATAAAATGAGGAAATTGCATCGCATTGT
CTGAGTAGGTGTCATTCTATTCTGGGGGGTGGGGTGGGGCAGGACAGCAAGGGGGAGGATTGGGAAGACA
ATAGCAGGCATGCTGGGGATGCGGTGGGCTCTATGGCTTCTGAGGCGGAAAGAACCAGCTGGGGCTCTAG
GGGGTATCCCC
[124 nt withheld, positions 4002-4125]
C
[91 nt withheld, positions 4127-4217]
A
[49 nt withheld, positions 4219-4267]
CCTTTGACGTTGGAGTCCACGTTCTTT
[37 nt withheld, positions 4295-4331]
ACCCTATCTCGGTCTATTCTTTTGATTTATAAGGGATTTTGCCGATTTCGGCCTATTGGTTAAAAAATGA
GCTGATTTAACAAAAATTTAACGCGAATTAATTCTGTGGAATGTGTGTCAGTTAGGGTGTGGAAAGTCCC
CAGGCTCCCCAGCAGGCAGAAGTATGCAAAGCATGCATCTCAATTAGTCAGCAACCAGGTGTGGAAAGTC
CCCAGGCTCCCCAGCAGGCAGAAGTATGCAAAGCATGCATCTCAATTAGTCAGCAACCATAGTCCCGCCC
CTAACTCCGCCCATCCCGCCCCTAACTCCGCCCAGTTCCGCCCATTCTCCGCCCCATGGCTGACTAATTT
TTTTTATTTATGCAGAGGCCGAGGCCGCCTCTGCCTCTGAGCTATTCCAGAAGTAGTGAGGAGGCTTTTT
TGGAGGCCTAGGCTTTTGCAAAAAGCTCCCGGGAGCTTGTATATCCATTTTCGGATCTGATCAAGAGACA
GGATGAGGATCGTTTCGCATGATTGAACAAGATGGATTGCACGCAGGTTCTCCGGCCGCTTGGGTGGAGA
GGCTATTCGGCTATGACTGGGCACAACAGACAATCGGCTGCTCTGATGCCGCCGTGTTCCGGCTGTCAGC
GCAGGGGCGCCCGGTTCTTTTTGTCAAGACCGACCTGTCCGGTGCCCTGAATGAACTGCAGGACGAGGCA
GCGCGGCTATCGTGGCTGGCCACGACGGGCGTTCCTTGCGCAGCTGTGCTCGACGTTGTCACTGAAGCGG
GAAGGGACTGGCTGCTATTGGGCGAAGTGCCGGGGCAGGATCTCCTGTCATCTCACCTTGCTCCTGCCGA
GAAAGTATCCATCATGGCTGATGCAATGCGGCGGCTGCATACGCTTGATCCGGCTACCTGCCCATTCGAC
CACCAAGCGAAACATCGCATCGAGCGAGCACGTACTCGGATGGAAGCCGGTCTTGTCGATCAGGATGATC
TGGACGAAGAGCATCAGGGGCTCGCGCCAGCCGAACTGTTCGCCAGGCTCAAGGCGCGCATGCCCGACGG
CGAGGATCTCGTCGTGACCCATGGCGATGCCTGCTTGCCGAATATCATGGTGGAAAATGGCCGCTTTTCT
GGATTCATCGACTGTGGCCGGCTGGGTGTGGCGGACCGCTATCAGGACATAGCGTTGGCTACCCGTGATA
TTGCTGAAGAGCTTGGCGGCGAATGGGCTGACCGCTTCCTCGTGCTTTACGGTATCGCCGCTCCCGATTC
GCAGCGCATCGCCTTCTATCGCCTTCTTGACGAGTTCTTCTGAGCGGGACTCTGGGGTTCGCGAAATGAC
CGACCAAGCGACGCCCAACCTGCCATCACGAGATTTCGATTCCACCGCCGCCTTCTATGAAAGGTTGGGC
TTCGGAATCGTTTTCCGGGACGCCGGCTGGATGATCCTCCAGCGCGGGGATCTCATGCTGGAGTTCTTCG
CCCACCCCAACTTGTTTATTGCAGCTTATAATGGTTACAAATAAAGCAATAGCATCACAAATTTCACAAA
TAAAGCATTTTTTTCACTGCATTCTAGTTGTGGTTTGTCCAAACTCATCAATGTATCTTATCATGTCTGT
ATACCGTCGACCTCTAGCTAGAGCTTGGCGTAATCATGGTCATAGCTGTTTCCTGTGTGAAATTGTTATC
CGCTCACAATTCCACACAACATACGAGCCGGAAGCATAAAGTGTAAAGCCTGGGGTGCCTAATGAGTGAG
CTAACTCACATTAATTGCGTTGCGCTCACTGCCCGCTTTCCAGTCGGGAAACCTGTCGTGCCAGCTGCAT
TAATGAATCGGCCAACGCGCGGGGAGAGGCGGTTTGCGTATTGGGCGCTCTTCCGCTTCCTCGCTCACTG
ACTCGCTGCGCTCGGTCGTTCGGCTGCGGCGAGCGGTATCAGCTCACTCAAAGGCGGTAATACGGTTATC
CACAGAATCAGGGGATAACGCAGGAAAGAACATGTGAGCAAAAGGCCAGCAAAAGGCCAGGAACCGTAAA
AAGGCCGCGTTGCTGGCGTTTTTCCATAGGCTCCGCCCCCCTGACGAGCATCACAAAAATCGACGCTCAA
GTCAGAGGTGGCGAAACCCGACAGGACTATAAAGATACCAGGCGTTTCCCCCTGGAAGCTCCCTCGTGCG
CTCTCCTGTTCCGACCCTGCCGCTTACCGGATACCTGTCCGCCTTTCTCCCTTCGGGAAGCGTGGCGCTT
TCTCATAGCTCACGCTGTAGGTATCTCAGTTCGGTGTAGGTCGTTCGCTCCAAGCTGGGCTGTGTGCACG
AACCCCCCGTTCAGCCCGACCGCTGCGCCTTATCCGGTAACTATCGTCTTGAGTCCAACCCGGTAAGACA
CGACTTATCGCCACTGGCAGCAGCCACTGGTAACAGGATTAGCAGAGCGAGGTATGTAGGCGGTGCTACA
GAGTTCTTGAAGTGGTGGCCTAACTACGGCTACACTAGAAGAACAGTATTTGGTATCTGCGCTCTGCTGA
AGCCAGTTACCTTCGGAAAAAGAGTTGGTAGCTCTTGATCCGGCAAACAAACCACCGCTGGTAGCGGTGG
TTTTTTTGTTTGCAAGCAGCAGATTACGCGCAGAAAAAAAGGATCTCAAGAAGATCCTTTGATCTTTTCT
ACGGGGTCTGACGCTCAGTGGAACGAAAACTCACGTTAAGGGATTTTGGTCATGAGATTATCAAAAAGGA
TCTTCACCTAGATCCTTTTAAATTAAAAATGAAGTTTTAAATCAATCTAAAGTATATATGAGTAAACTTG
GTCTGACAGTTACCAATGCTTAATCAGTGAGGCACCTATCTCAGCGATCTGTCTATTTCGTTCATCCATA
GTTGCCTGACTCCCCGTCGTGTAGATAACTACGATACGGGAGGGCTTACCATCTGGCCCCAGTGCTGCAA
TGATACCGCGAGACCCACGCTCACCGGCTCCAGATTTATCAGCAATAAACCAGCCAGCCGGAAGGGCCGA
GCGCAGAAGTGGTCCTGCAACTTTATCCGCCTCCATCCAGTCTATTAATTGTTGCCGGGAAGCTAGAGTA
AGTAGTTCGCCAGTTAATAGTTTGCGCAACGTTGTTGCCATTGCTACAGGCATCGTGGTGTCACGCTCGT
CGTTTGGTATGGCTTCATTCAGCTCCGGTTCCCAACGATCAAGGCGAGTTACATGATCCCCCATGTTGTG
CAAAAAAGCGGTTAGCTCCTTCGGTCCTCCGATCGTTGTCAGAAGTAAGTTGGCCGCAGTGTTATCACTC
ATGGTTATGGCAGCACTGCATAATTCTCTTACTGTCATGCCATCCGTAAGATGCTTTTCTGTGACTGGTG
AGTACTCAACCAAGTCATTCTGAGAATAGTGTATGCGGCGACCGAGTTGCTCTTGCCCGGCGTCAATACG
GGATAATACCGCGCCACATAGCAGAACTTTAAAAGTGCTCATCATTGGAAAACGTTCTTCGGGGCGAAAA
CTCTCAAGGATCTTACCGCTGTTGAGATCCAGTTCGATGTAACCCACTCGTGCACCCAACTGATCTTCAG
CATCTTTTACTTTCACCAGCGTTTCTGGGTGAGCAAAAACAGGAAGGCAAAATGCCGCAAAAAAGGGAAT
AAGGGCGACACGGAAATGTTGAATACTCATACTCTTCCTTTTTCAATATTATTGAAGCATTTATCAGGGT
TATTGTCTCATGAGCGGATACATATTTGAATGTATTTAGAAAAATAAACAAATAGGGGTTCCGCGCACAT
TTCCCCGAAAAGTGCCACCTGACGTCGACGGAT
Features (pLannotate 1.2.2; 21 found; start..end, strand, type, name):
     21..73      -  misc_feature   bom (fragment): basis of mobility region from pBR322
    228..607     +  enhancer       CMV enhancer: human cytomegalovirus immediate early enhancer
    608..811     +  promoter       CMV promoter: human cytomegalovirus (CMV) immediate early promoter
    807..840     +  LTR            5' LTR (truncated) (fragment): truncated 5' long terminal repeat (LTR) from HIV-1
    856..874     +  promoter       T7 promoter: promoter for bacteriophage T7 RNA polymerase
    932..3559    +  CDS            DDR1: DDR1_HUMAN - Also known as CAK, EDDR1, NEP, NTRK4, PTK3A, RTK6, TRKE. Experimental evidence at protein level: Swiss-Prot protein existence level 1. Tyrosine kinase that functions as cell surface receptor for fibrillar collagen and regulates cell attachment to the extracellular matrix, remodeling of the extracellular matrix, cell migration, differentiation, survival and cell proliferation. Collagen binding triggers a signaling pathway that involves SRC and leads to the activation of MAP kinases. Regulates remodeling of the extracellular matrix by up-regulation of the matrix metalloproteinases M
   3635..3676    +  CDS            V5 tag: epitope tag from simian virus 5
   3732..3956    +  polyA_signal   bGH poly(A) signal: bovine growth hormone polyadenylation signal
   3960..3981    +  promoter       SV40 promoter (fragment): SV40 enhancer and early promoter
   4002..4430    +  rep_origin     f1 ori (sequence partly withheld): f1 bacteriophage origin of replication; arrow indicates direction of (+) strand synthesis
   4444..4773    +  promoter       SV40 promoter: SV40 enhancer and early promoter
   4840..5631    +  CDS            neo: KKA2_KLEPN - Also known as kan, nptII. Experimental evidence at protein level: Swiss-Prot protein existence level 1. Resistance to kanamycin, neomycin, paromomycin, ribostamycin, butirosin and gentamicin B. From Klebsiella pneumoniae.
   5657..5815    +  CDS            ble (fragment): BLE_KLEPN - Experimental evidence at protein level: Swiss-Prot protein existence level 1. Binding protein with a strong affinity to the bleomycin family of antibiotics. Binds to CL990; an antimitotic-antibiotic compound. From Klebsiella pneumoniae.
   5810..5931    +  polyA_signal   SV40 poly(A) signal: SV40 polyadenylation signal
   6004..6020    -  protein_bind   lac operator: The lac repressor binds to the lac operator to inhibit transcription in E. coli. This inhibition can be relieved by adding lactose or isopropyl-β-D-thiogalactopyranoside (IPTG). lac repressor encoded by lacI
   6028..6058    -  promoter       lac promoter: promoter for the E. coli lac operon
   6073..6094    -  protein_bind   CAP binding site: CAP binding activates transcription in the presence of cAMP. E. coli catabolite activator protein
   6107..6199    -  CDS            lacI (fragment): lac repressor; lacI; The lac repressor binds to the lac operator to inhibit transcription in E. coli. This inhibition can be relieved by adding lactose or isopropyl-β-D-thiogalactopyranoside (IPTG).
   6382..6970    -  rep_origin     ori: high-copy-number ColE1/pMB1/pBR322/pUC origin of replication
   7141..8001    -  CDS            AmpR: β-lactamase; bla; confers resistance to ampicillin, carbenicillin, and related antibiotics
   8002..8106    -  promoter       AmpR promoter: bla
