[The description below was written by a language model from this plasmid's Addgene catalogue record and pLannotate feature annotations shown in this document.]
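Description:
pcDNA3.1-DDR1-V5/HIS is a mammalian expression plasmid built on the Invitrogen pcDNA3.1-V5/His backbone, with the insert introduced by TOPO cloning. It is maintained in E. coli as a high-copy plasmid through a ColE1/pUC-type origin and is selected with ampicillin via the β-lactamase gene and its native promoter. An f1 origin is also present, which allows single-stranded DNA production. The sequenced record is 8,144 nt. For selection in mammalian cells, the backbone carries a neomycin phosphotransferase gene driven by the SV40 enhancer/early promoter and terminated by an SV40 polyadenylation signal, which is normally used for G418 selection of stable transfectants.

The payload is the full-length, wild-type human DDR1 coding sequence. DDR1 is a receptor tyrosine kinase that acts as a cell-surface receptor for fibrillar collagen and influences cell adhesion, matrix remodelling, migration and proliferation. Transcription is driven by the human CMV immediate-early enhancer and promoter and terminated by the bovine growth hormone polyadenylation signal. A T7 promoter lies between the CMV promoter and the insert and can serve for in vitro transcription or as a sequencing priming site. The catalogue entry lists a C-terminal V5/His tag. The feature table annotates the V5 epitope downstream of DDR1, useful for antibody detection, but does not separately annotate the polyhistidine segment. Several small annotated fragments (a truncated HIV-1 LTR piece, partial ble, lacI and lac promoter/operator elements, a bom fragment) appear to be short backbone matches rather than functional modules.

The stated purpose is expression of human DDR1 in mammalian cells. The associated publication concerns reporter-based profiling of the activity of protein kinase oncogenes in cells.
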