Addgene plasmid #201100: pcDNA3.1-DDR1-V5/HIS
Purpose: expression of human DDR1 receptor tyrosine kinase in mammalian cells
Depositing lab: Pavel Krejčí. Publication: One reporter for in-cell activity profiling of majority of protein kinase oncogenes. Gudernova I, Foldynova-Trantirkova S, Ghannamova BE, Fafilek B, Varecha M, Balek L, Hruba E, Jonatova L, Jelinkova I, Kunova Bosakova M, Trantirek L, Mayer J, Krejci P. Elife. 2017 Feb 15;6. pii: e21536. doi: 10.7554/eLife.21536. PubMed 28199182.
Backbone
  Vector backbone: pcDNA3.1-V5/His
  Backbone manufacturer: Invitrogen
  Vector type: Mammalian Expression
Growth in bacteria
  Bacterial resistance: Ampicillin, 100 μg/mL
  Growth temperature: 37°C
  Growth strain: DH5alpha
  Copy number: High Copy
Gene/Insert
  Gene/Insert name: human DDR1 receptor tyrosine kinase, full length, wildtype
  Species: H. sapiens (human)
  Entrez Gene: DDR1 (a.k.a. CAK, CD167, DDR, EDDR1, HGK2, MCK10, NEP, NTRK4, PTK3, PTK3A, RTK6, TRKE)
  Promoter: CMV
  Tag / fusion protein: V5/His (C terminal on insert)
  Cloning method: TOPO Cloning
Terms and licenses: Academic/Nonprofit Terms; Industry Terms: Not Available to Industry
How to cite: pcDNA3.1-DDR1-V5/HIS was a gift from Pavel Krejčí (Addgene plasmid # 201100 ; http://n2t.net/addgene:201100 ; RRID:Addgene_201100)
